>Addgene plasmid #184150 | pLY237 | addgene full sequence | sequence record 376095 | Addgene NGS Result
TTAATTAAAGCGGATAACAATTTCACACAGGAGGCCGCCTAGGCCGCGGCCGCGCGAATTCGCGGCCGCT
TCTAGAGCCTAGTTGTCTTCATGCATGAAGACAAAATTAATACTAGAGGGACCAAAACGAAAAAAGACGC
TCGAAAGCGTCTCTTTTCTGGAATTTGGTACCGAGCTCTAGTATTATGACAACTTGACGGCTACATCATT
CACTTTTTCTTCACAACCGGCACGGAACTCGCTCGGGCTGGCCCCGGTGCATTTTTTAAATACCCGCGAG
AAATAGAGTTGATCGTCAAAACCAACATTGCGACCGACGGTGGCGATAGGCATCCGGGTGGTGCTCAAAA
GCAGCTTCGCCTGGCTGATACGTTGGTCCTCGCGCCAGCTTAAGACGCTAATCCCTAACTGCTGGCGGAA
AAGATGTGACAGACGCGACGGCGACAAGCAAACATGCTGTGCGACGCTGGCGATATCAAAATTGCTGTCT
GCCAGGTGATCGCTGATGTACTGACAAGCCTCGCGTACCCGATTATCCATCGGTGGATGGAGCGACTCGT
TAATCGCTTCCATGCGCCGCAGTAACAATTGCTCAAGCAGATTTATCGCCAGCAGCTCCGAATAGCGCCC
TTCCCCTTGCCCGGCGTTAATGATTTGCCCAAACAGGTCGCTGAAATGCGGCTGGTGCGCTTCATCCGGG
CGAAAGAACCCCGTATTGGCAAATATTGACGGCCAGTTAAGCCATTCATGCCAGTAGGCGCGCGGACGAA
AGTAAACCCACTGGTGATACCATTCGCGAGCCTCCGGATGACGACCGTAGTGATGAATCTCTCCTGGCGG
GAACAGCAAAATATCACCCGGTCGGCAAACAAATTCTCGTCCCTGATTTTTCACCACCCCCTGACCGCGA
ATGGTGAGATTGAGAATATAACCTTTCATTCCCAGCGGTCGGTCGATAAAAAAATCGAGATAACCGTTGG
CCTCAATCGGCGTTAAACCCGCCACCAGATGGGCATTAAACGAGTATCCCGGCAGCAGGGGATCATTTTG
CGCTTCAGCCATACTTTTCATACTCCCGCCATTCAGAGAAGAAACCAATTGTCCATATTGCATCAGACAT
TGCCGTCACTGCGTCTTTTACTGGCTCTTCTCGCTAACCAAACCGGTAACCCCGCTTATTAAAAGCATTC
TGTAACAAAGCGGGACCAAAGCCATGACAAAAACGCGTAACAAAAGTGTCTATAATCACGGCAGAAAAGT
CCACATTGATTATTTGCACGGCGTCACACTTTGCTATGCCATAGCATTTTTATCCATAAGATTAGCGGAT
CCTACCTGACGCTTTTTATCGCAACTCTCTACTGTTTCTCCATCCTTGTAGATGAACAAGTGCCGTTAAG
GCTAGTCCGTTATCAACTTGAAAAAGTGGCACCGAGTCGGTGCGGGCCCTGAAGAAGGGCCCAAGGCTAG
GGCCCTGAAGAAGGGCCCGCAGGGCCCTGAAGAAGGGCCCTTTTTTTTACTAGAGCTCGGTACCAAATTC
CAGAAAAGAGGCCTCCCGAAAGGGGGGCCTTTTTTCGTTTTGGTCCTACTAGTAGCGGCCGCTGCAGGCA
TGCAAGCTTGCGGCCGCGTCGTGACTGGGAAAACCCTGGCGACTAGTCTTGGACTCCTGTTGATAGATCC
AGTAATGACCTCAGAACTCCATCTGGATTTGTTCAGAACGCTCGGTTGCCGCCGGGCGTTTTTTATTGGT
GAGAATCCAGGGGTCCCCAATAATTACGATTTAAATTTGTGTCTCAAAATCTCTGATGTTACATTGCACA
AGATAAAAATATATCATCATGAACAATAAAACTGTCTGCTTACATAAACAGTAATACAAGGGGTGTTATG
AGCCATATTCAGCGTGAAACGAGCTGTAGCCGTCCGCGTCTGAACAGCAACATGGATGCGGATCTGTATG
GCTATAAATGGGCGCGTGATAACGTGGGTCAGAGCGGCGCGACCATTTATCGTCTGTATGGCAAACCGGA
TGCGCCGGAACTGTTTCTGAAACATGGCAAAGGCAGCGTGGCGAACGATGTGACCGATGAAATGGTGCGT
CTGAACTGGCTGACCGAATTTATGCCGCTGCCGACCATTAAACATTTTATTCGCACCCCGGATGATGCGT
GGCTGCTGACCACCGCGATTCCGGGCAAAACCGCGTTTCAGGTGCTGGAAGAATATCCGGATAGCGGCGA
AAACATTGTGGATGCGCTGGCCGTGTTTCTGCGTCGTCTGCATAGCATTCCGGTGTGCAACTGCCCGTTT
AACAGCGATCGTGTGTTTCGTCTGGCCCAGGCGCAGAGCCGTATGAACAACGGCCTGGTGGATGCGAGCG
ATTTTGATGATGAACGTAACGGCTGGCCGGTGGAACAGGTGTGGAAAGAAATGCATAAACTGCTGCCGTT
TAGCCCGGATAGCGTGGTGACCCACGGCGATTTTAGCCTGGATAACCTGATTTTCGATGAAGGCAAACTG
ATTGGCTGCATTGATGTGGGCCGTGTGGGCATTGCGGATCGTTATCAGGATCTGGCCATTCTGTGGAACT
GCCTGGGCGAATTTAGCCCGAGCCTGCAAAAACGTCTGTTTCAGAAATATGGCATTGATAATCCGGATAT
GAACAAACTGCAATTTCATCTGATGCTGGATGAATTTTTCTAATAATTAATTGGACCGCGGTCCGCGCGT
TGTCCTTTTCCGCTGCATAACCCTGCTTCGGGGTCATTATAGCGATTTTTTCGGTATATCCATCCTTTTT
CGCACGATATACAGGATTTTGCCAAAGGGTTCGTGTAGACTTTCCTTGGTGTATCCAACGGCGTCAGCCG
GGCAGGATAGGTGAAGTAGGCCCACCCGCGAGCGGGTGTTCCTTCTTCACTGTCCCTTATTCGCACCTGG
CGGTGCTCAACGGGAATCCTGCTCTGCGAGGCTGGCCGTAGGCCGGCCGCGATGCAGGTGGCTGCTGAAC
CCCCAGCCGGAACTGACCCCACAAGGCCCTAGCGTTTGCAATGCACCAGGTCATCATTGACCCAGGCGTG
TTCCACCAGGCCGCTGCCTCGCAACTCTTCGCAGGCTTCGCCGACCTGCTCGCGCCACTTCTTCACGCGG
GTGGAATCCGATCCGCACATGAGGCGGAAGGTTTCCAGCTTGAGCGGGTACGGCTCCCGGTGCGAGCTGA
AATAGTCGAACATCCGTCGGGCCGTCGGCGACAGCTTGCGGTACTTCTCCCATATGAATTTCGTGTAGTG
GTCGCCAGCAAACAGCACGACGATTTCCTCGTCGATCAGGACCTGGCAACGGGACGTTTTCTTGCCACGG
TCCAGGACGCGGAAGCGGTGCAGCAGCGACACCGATTCCAGGTGCCCAACGCGGTCGGACGTGAAGCCCA
TCGCCGTCGCCTGTAGGCGCGACAGGCATTCCTCGGCCTTCGTGTAATACCGGCCATTGATCGACCAGCC
CAGGTCCTGGCAAAGCTCGTAGAACGTGAAGGTGATCGGCTCGCCGATAGGGGTGCGCTTCGCGTACTCC
AACACCTGCTGCCACACCAGTTCGTCATCGTCGGCCCGCAGCTCGACGCCGGTGTAGGTGATCTTCACGT
CCTTGTTGACGTGGAAAATGACCTTGTTTTGCAGCGCCTCGCGCGGGATTTTCTTGTTGCGCGTGGTGAA
CAGGGCAGAGCGGGCCGTGTCGTTTGGCATCGCTCGCATCGTGTCCGGCCACGGCGCAATATCGAACAAG
GAAAGCTGCATTTCCTTGATCTGCTGCTTCGTGTGTTTCAGCAACGCGGCCTGCTTGGCTTCGCTGACCT
GTTTTGCCAGGTCCTCGCCGGCGGTTTTTCGCTTCTTGGTCGTCATAGTTCCTCGCGTGTCGATGGTCAT
CGACTTCGCCAAACCTGCCGCCTCCTGTTCGAGACGACGCGAACGCTCCACGGCGGCCGATGGCGCGGGC
AGGGCAGGGGGAGCCAGTTGCACGCTGTCGCGCTCGATCTTGGCCGTAGCTTGCTGGACTATCGAGCCGA
CGGACTGGAAGGTTTCGCGGGGCGCACGCATGACGGTGCGGCTTGCGATGGTTTCGGCATCCTCGGCGGA
AAACCCCGCGTCGATCAGTTCTTGCCTGTATGCCTTCCGGTCAAACGTCCGATTCATTCACCCTCCTTGC
GGGATTGCCCCGGAATTAATTCCCCGGATCGATCCGTCGATCTTGATCCCCTGCGCCATCAGATCCTTGG
CGGCAAGAAAGCCATCCAGTTTACTTTGCAGGGCTTCCCAACCTTACCAGAGGGCGCCCCAGCTGGCAAT
TCCGGTTCGCTTGCTGTCCATAAAACCGCCCAGTCTAGCTATCGCCATGTAAGCCCACTGCAAGCTACCT
GCTTTCTCTTTGCGCTTGCGTTTTCCCTTGTCCAGATAGCCCAGTAGCTGACATTCATCCGGGGTCAGCA
CCGTTTCTGCGGACTGGCTTTCTACGTGGCTGCCATTTTTGGGGTGAGGCCGTTCGCGGCCGAGGGGCGC
AGCCCCTGGGGGGATGGGAGGCCCGCGTTAGCGGGCCGGGAGGGTTCGAGAAGGGGGGGCACCCCCCTTC
GGCGTGCGCGGTCACGCGCACAGGGCGCAGCCCTGGTTAAAAACAAGGTTTATAAATATTGGTTTAAAAG
CAGGTTAAAAGACAGGTTAGCGGTGGCCGAAAAACGGGCGGAAACCCTTGCAAATGCTGGATTTTCTGCC
TGTGGACAGCCCCTCAAATGTCAATAGGTGCGCCCCTCATCTGTCAGCACTCTGCCCCTCAAGTGTCAAG
GATCGCGCCCCTCATCTGTCAGTAGTCGCGCCCCTCAAGTGTCAATACCGCAGGGCACTTATCCCCAGGC
TTGTCCACATCATCTGTGGGAAACTCGCGTAAAATCAGGCGTTTTCGCCGATTTGCGAGGCTGGCCAGCT
CCACGTCGCCGGCCGAAATCGAGCCTGCCCCTCATCTGTCAACGCCGCGCCGGGTGAGTCGGCCCCTCAA
GTGTCAACGTCCGCCCCTCATCTGTCAGTGAGGGCCAAGTTTTCCGCGAGGTATCCACAACGCCGGCGGC
CCTACATGGCTCTGCTGTAGTGAGTGGGTTGCGCTCCGGCAGCGGTCCTGATCCCCCGCAGAAAAAAAGG
ATCTCAAGAAGATCCTTTGATCTTTTCTACGGCGCGCCCAGCTGTCTAGGGCGGCGGATTTGTCCTACTC
AGGAGAGCGTTCACCGACAAACAACAGATAAAACGAAAGGCCCAGTCTTTCGACTGAGCCTTTCGTTTTA
TTTGATGCCT
Features (pLannotate 1.2.2; 17 found; start..end, strand, type, name):
     56..77      +  misc_feature   BioBrick prefix: BioBrick prefix for parts that do not start with "ATG"
    184..1062    -  CDS            araC: L-arabinose regulatory protein; araC
   1089..1373    +  promoter       araBAD promoter: araBAD; promoter of the L-arabinose operon of E. coli; the araC regulatory gene is transcribed in the opposite direction (Guzman et al., 1995)
   1397..1443    +  misc_RNA       gRNA scaffold (fragment): guide RNA scaffold for the Streptococcus pyogenes CRISPR/Cas9 system
   1444..1462    +  protein_bind   boxB: λ N peptide binding site consisting of an RNA hairpin within the N-utliization (nut) site of the λ bacteriophage transcript (Tan and Frankel, 1995) λN peptide
   1470..1488    +  protein_bind   boxB: λ N peptide binding site consisting of an RNA hairpin within the N-utliization (nut) site of the λ bacteriophage transcript (Tan and Frankel, 1995) λN peptide
   1492..1510    +  protein_bind   boxB: λ N peptide binding site consisting of an RNA hairpin within the N-utliization (nut) site of the λ bacteriophage transcript (Tan and Frankel, 1995) λN peptide
   1587..1607    +  misc_feature   BioBrick suffix: universal suffix for all parts
   1627..1651    +  CDS            lacZα (fragment): LacZα fragment of β-galactosidase; lacZ fragment
   1662..1756    +  terminator     lambda t0 terminator: transcription terminator from phage lambda
   1888..2700    +  CDS            aphA1: KKA1_ECOLX - Also known as nptI. Protein inferred from homology: Swiss-Prot protein existence level 3. Resistance to kanamycin and structurally-related aminoglycosides, including amikacin. From Escherichia coli.
   2870..2978    +  oriT           oriT: incP origin of transfer
   3039..4187    -  CDS            trfA: trans-acting replication protein that binds to and activates oriV
   4239..4520    -  CDS            tnpA (fragment): TN5P_ECOLX - Also known as tnp. Experimental evidence at protein level: Swiss-Prot protein existence level 1. Mediates transposition of transposon Tn5 by a 'cut and paste' mechanism. First, the monomeric transposase binds the 19 bp inverted DNA repeats flanking the transposon. Then, dimerization of the DNA- bound transposase creates a synaptic DNA complex. After nicking of the first DNA strand, excision of the transposon proceeds through a series of intermediates. The transposase then mediates the insertion of the transposon at a new site by strand transfer. The activity of the wild- type tran
   4580..5111    -  rep_origin     oriV: incP origin of replication
   5167..5202    -  rep_origin     CloDF13 ori (fragment): Plasmids containing the CloDF13 (CDF) origin of replication can be propagated in E. coli cells that contain additional plasmids with compatible origins.
   5238..5324    -  terminator     rrnB T1 terminator: Escherichia coli rrnB; transcription terminator T1 from the E. coli rrnB gene
