[The description below was written by a language model from this plasmid's Addgene catalogue record and pLannotate feature annotations shown in this document.]
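Description:
pLY237 is a low-copy bacterial expression plasmid for synthetic biology, built on the SEVA-format backbone pSEVA221 and totalling about 5.3 kb. It replicates through the broad-host-range incP (RK2-type) system, with oriV activated by the plasmid-encoded TrfA replication protein. An incP oriT allows conjugative mobilisation when transfer functions are supplied in trans. Selection is by kanamycin through the aphA1 (nptI) aminoglycoside phosphotransferase gene. The cargo region is insulated by the lambda t0 and rrnB T1 terminators typical of SEVA architecture. Short hits annotated as lacZα, Tn5 tnpA and CloDF13 ori are only fragments and are probably backbone remnants or chance matches rather than functional parts.

The insert, s-tracrRNA-R1, was cloned between EcoRI and SpeI and sits within BioBrick prefix and suffix sequences. It comprises a divergently transcribed araC regulator gene and the araBAD promoter, which places expression of the downstream RNA under L-arabinose control. That RNA is a synthetic, shortened and reprogrammed tracrRNA. The annotation detects a partial Streptococcus pyogenes Cas9 guide RNA scaffold followed by three boxB hairpins, the RNA motifs bound by the phage λ N peptide. The record does not say what the boxB repeats are for in this design.

According to the stated purpose, the tracrRNA's pairing region has been redesigned to hybridise with a chosen site (target site 1) in RFP mRNA, so that the transcript is hijacked to act as a CRISPR RNA. No Cas9 gene or RFP gene is annotated on this plasmid, so those components would have to be supplied elsewhere. The construct belongs to work on repurposing cellular RNAs as crRNAs and on sequence-specific RNA biosensing.
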