Addgene plasmid #184150: pLY237
Purpose: Reprogrammed short tracrRNA generator for hijacking RFP mRNA as CRISPR RNA (target site 1)
Depositing lab: Baojun Wang. Depositing organization: University of Edinburgh. Publication: Reprogrammed tracrRNAs enable repurposing of RNAs as crRNAs and sequence-specific RNA biosensors. Liu Y, Pinto F, Wan X, Yang Z, Peng S, Li M, Cooper JM, Xie Z, French CE, Wang B. Nat Commun. 2022 Apr 11;13(1):1937. doi: 10.1038/s41467-022-29604-x. PubMed 35410423.
Backbone
  Vector backbone: pSEVA221
  Backbone manufacturer: by de Lorenzo's Lab (The Standard European Vector Architecture (SEVA) platform)
  Backbone size w/o insert (bp): 3821
  Total vector size (bp): 5330
  Vector type: Bacterial Expression, Synthetic Biology
Growth in bacteria
  Bacterial resistance: Kanamycin, 50 μg/mL
  Growth temperature: 37°C
  Growth strain: DH5alpha
  Growth instructions: Culture in the Lennox’s Luria-Bertani (LB) medium (10 g/L peptone, 5 g/L yeast extract, 5 g/L NaCl)
  Copy number: Low Copy
Gene/Insert
  Gene/Insert name: s-tracrRNA-R1
  Species: Synthetic
  Insert size (bp): 1466
  Promoter: araBAD promoter
  Cloning method: Restriction Enzyme; 5′ cloning site EcoRI (not destroyed); 3′ cloning site SpeI (not destroyed)
  Sequencing primers: 5′ AGGGCGGCGGATTTGTCC; 3′ GCGGCAACCGAGCGTTC
Terms and licenses: Academic/Nonprofit Terms; Industry Terms: Not Available to Industry
How to cite: pLY237 was a gift from Baojun Wang (Addgene plasmid # 184150 ; http://n2t.net/addgene:184150 ; RRID:Addgene_184150)
